>Addgene plasmid #101148 | pmMaple3-CAM | depositor full sequence | sequence record 190702 | pmMaple3-CAM sequence 6218 bps
ATCGATGCATAATGTGCCTGTCAAATGGACGAAGCAGGGATTCTGCAAACCCTATGCTACTCCGTCAAGC
CGTCAATTGTCTGATTCGTTACCAATTATGACAACTTGACGGCTACATCATTCACTTTTTCTTCACAACC
GGCACGGAACTCGCTCGGGCTGGCCCCGGTGCATTTTTTAAATACCCGCGAGAAATAGAGTTGATCGTCA
AAACCAACATTGCGACCGACGGTGGCGATAGGCATCCGGGTGGTGCTCAAAAGCAGCTTCGCCTGGCTGA
TACGTTGGTCCTCGCGCCAGCTTAAGACGCTAATCCCTAACTGCTGGCGGAAAAGATGTGACAGACGCGA
CGGCGACAAGCAAACATGCTGTGCGACGCTGGCGATATCAAAATTGCTGTCTGCCAGGTGATCGCTGATG
TACTGACAAGCCTCGCGTACCCGATTATCCATCGGTGGATGGAGCGACTCGTTAATCGCTTCCATGCGCC
GCAGTAACAATTGCTCAAGCAGATTTATCGCCAGCAGCTCCGAATAGCGCCCTTCCCCTTGCCCGGCGTT
AATGATTTGCCCAAACAGGTCGCTGAAATGCGGCTGGTGCGCTTCATCCGGGCGAAAGAACCCCGTATTG
GCAAATATTGACGGCCAGTTAAGCCATTCATGCCAGTAGGCGCGCGGACGAAAGTAAACCCACTGGTGAT
ACCATTCGCGAGCCTCCGGATGACGACCGTAGTGATGAATCTCTCCTGGCGGGAACAGCAAAATATCACC
CGGTCGGCAAACAAATTCTCGTCCCTGATTTTTCACCACCCCCTGACCGCGAATGGTGAGATTGAGAATA
TAACCTTTCATTCCCAGCGGTCGGTCGATAAAAAAATCGAGATAACCGTTGGCCTCAATCGGCGTTAAAC
CCGCCACCAGATGGGCATTAAACGAGTATCCCGGCAGCAGGGGATCATTTTGCGCTTCAGCCATACTTTT
CATACTCCCGCCATTCAGAGAAGAAACCAATTGTCCATATTGCATCAGACATTGCCGTCACTGCGTCTTT
TACTGGCTCTTCTCGCTAACCAAACCGGTAACCCCGCTTATTAAAAGCATTCTGTAACAAAGCGGGACCA
AAGCCATGACAAAAACGCGTAACAAAAGTGTCTATAATCACGGCAGAAAAGTCCACATTGATTATTTGCA
CGGCGTCACACTTTGCTATGCCATAGCATTTTTATCCATAAGATTAGCGGATCCTACCTGACGCTTTTTA
TCGCAACTCTCTACTGTTTCTCCATACCCGTTTTTTTGGGCTAGCAGGAGGAATTCACCATGTCTGGTGG
CGGCGGTTCTAAAGTTAGCAAGGGCGAAGAAACCATCATGAGCGTGATCAAGCCGGACATGAAGATCAAG
CTGCGCATGGAGGGCAACGTGAACGGCCATGCCTTTGTGATCGAGGGCGAGGGCAGCGGTAAGCCGTTTG
AGGGCATCCAGACCATCGACCTGGAGGTTAAGGAAGGCGCACCGCTGCCGTTTGCCTACGACATCCTGAC
CACCGCATTCCACTACGGCAACCGCGTGTTCACCAAGTACCCGCGCAAGATCCCGGACTACTTCAAGCAG
AGCTTCCCGGAGGGCTACAGTTGGGAACGCAGCATGACCTACGAGGACGGCGGTATCTGCAACGCCACCA
ACGACATCACCATGGAAGAAGATAGCTTCATCAACAAGATCCACTTCAAGGGCACAAACTTCCCGCCGAA
TGGTCCGGTTATGCAGAAGCGCACCGTTGGCTGGGAGGTGAGCACCGAGAAGATGTATGTGCGCGACGGT
GTGCTGAAGGGCGACGTGAAGATGAAGCTGCTGCTGAAGGGTGGCAGCCACTACCGCTGCGACTTCCGCA
CCACCTACAAAGTTAAGCAAAAGGCAGTGAAGTTACCGAAGGCCCACTTCGTGGACCACCGCATCGAAAT
CCTGAGCCACGACAAGGACTATAACAAAGTGAAGCTGTACGAGCACGCCGTGGCCCGTAACAGCACCGAC
AGCATGGATGAGCTGTACAAATAAGAAGTTCCTATTCTCTAGAAAGTATAGGAACTTCACTGGTGTCCCT
GTTGATACCGGGAAGCCCTGGGCCAACTTTTGGCGAAAATGAGACGTTGATCGGCACGTAAGAGGTTCCA
ACTTTCACCATAATGAAATAAGATCACTACCGGGCGTATTTTTTGAGTTATCGAGATTTTCAGGAGCTAA
GGAAGCTAAAATGGAGAAAAAAATCACTGGATATACCACCGTTGATATATCCCAATGGCATCGTAAAGAA
CATTTTGAGGCATTTCAGTCAGTTGCTCAATGTACCTATAACCAGACCGTTCAGCTGGATATTACGGCCT
TTTTAAAGACCGTAAAGAAAAATAAGCACAAGTTTTATCCGGCCTTTATTCACATTCTTGCCCGCCTGAT
GAATGCTCATCCGGAATTCCGTATGGCAATGAAAGACGGTGAGCTGGTGATATGGGATAGTGTTCACCCT
TGTTACACCGTTTTCCATGAGCAAACTGAAACGTTTTCATCGCTCTGGAGTGAATACCACGACGATTTCC
GGCAGTTTCTACACATATATTCGCAAGATGTGGCGTGTTACGGTGAAAACCTGGCCTATTTCCCTAAAGG
GTTTATTGAGAATATGTTTTTCGTCTCAGCCAATCCCTGGGTGAGTTTCACCAGTTTTGATTTAAACGTG
GCCAATATGGACAACTTCTTCGCCCCCGTTTTCACCATGGGCAAATATTATACGCAAGGCGACAAGGTGC
TGATGCCGCTGGCGATTCAGGTTCATCATGCCGTCTGTGATGGCTTCCATGTCGGCAGAATGCTTAATGA
ATTACAACAGTACTGCGATGAGTGGCAGGAAGTTCCTATTCTCTAGAAAGTATAGGAACTTCGAAGCAGC
TCCAGCCTACAATTTAATAAGAAAGCTTGGCTGTTTTGGCGGATGAGAGAAGATTTTCAGCCTGATACAG
ATTAAATCAGAACGCAGAAGCGGTCTGATAAAACAGAATTTGCCTGGCGGCAGTAGCGCGGTGGTCCCAC
CTGACCCCATGCCGAACTCAGAAGTGAAACGCCGTAGCGCCGATGGTAGTGTGGGTCTCCCCATGCGAGA
GTAGGGAACTGCCAGGCATCAAATAAAACGAAAGGCTCAGTCGAAAGACTGGGCCTTTCGTTTTATCTGT
TGTTTGTCGGTGAACGCTCTCCTGAGTAGGACAAATCCGCCGGGAGCGGATTTGAACGTTGCGAAGCAAC
GGCCCGGAGGGTGGCGGGCAGGACGCCCGCCATAAACTGCCAGGCATCAAATTAAGCAGAAGGCCATCCT
GACGGATGGCCTTTTTGCGTTTCTACAAACTCTTTTGTTTATTTTTCTAAATACATTCAAATATGTATCC
GCTCATGAGACAATAACCCTGATAAATGCTTCAATAATATTGAAAAAGGAAGAGTATGAGTATTCAACAT
TTCCGTGTCGCCCTTATTCCCTTTTTTGCGGCATTTTGCCTTCCTGTTTTTGCTCACCCAGAAACGCTGG
TGAAAGTAAAAGATGCTGAAGATCAGTTGGGTGCACGAGTGGGTTACATCGAACTGGATCTCAACAGCGG
TAAGATCCTTGAGAGTTTTCGCCCCGAAGAACGTTTTCCAATGATGAGCACTTTTAAAGTTCTGCTATGT
GGCGCGGTATTATCCCGTGTTGACGCCGGGCAAGAGCAACTCGGTCGCCGCATACACTATTCTCAGAATG
ACTTGGTTGAGTACTCACCAGTCACAGAAAAGCATCTTACGGATGGCATGACAGTAAGAGAATTATGCAG
TGCTGCCATAACCATGAGTGATAACACTGCGGCCAACTTACTTCTGACAACGATCGGAGGACCGAAGGAG
CTAACCGCTTTTTTGCACAACATGGGGGATCATGTAACTCGCCTTGATCGTTGGGAACCGGAGCTGAATG
AAGCCATACCAAACGACGAGCGTGACACCACGATGCCTGCAGCAATGGCAACAACGTTGCGCAAACTATT
AACTGGCGAACTACTTACTCTAGCTTCCCGGCAACAATTAATAGACTGGATGGAGGCGGATAAAGTTGCA
GGACCACTTCTGCGCTCGGCCCTTCCGGCTGGCTGGTTTATTGCTGATAAATCTGGAGCCGGTGAGCGTG
GGTCTCGCGGTATCATTGCAGCACTGGGGCCAGATGGTAAGCCCTCCCGTATCGTAGTTATCTACACGAC
GGGGAGTCAGGCAACTATGGATGAACGAAATAGACAGATCGCTGAGATAGGTGCCTCACTGATTAAGCAT
TGGTAACTGTCAGACCAAGTTTACTCATATATACTTTAGATTGATT
[125 nt withheld, positions 4387-4511]
C
[141 nt withheld, positions 4513-4653]
CCTTTGACGTTGGAGTCCACGTTCTTTAATAGTGGACTCTTGTTCCAAACTTGAACAACACTCAACCCTA
TCTCGGGCTATTCTTTTGATTTATAAGGGATTTTGCCGATTTCGGCCTATTGGTTAAAAAATGAGCTGAT
TTAACAAAAATTTAACGCGAATTTTAACAAAATATTAACGTTTACAATTTAAAAGGATCTAGGTGAAGAT
CCTTTTTGATAATCTCATGACCAAAATCCCTTAACGTGAGTTTTCGTTCCACTGAGCGTCAGACCCCGTA
GAAAAGATCAAAGGATCTTCTTGAGATCCTTTTTTTCTGCGCGTAATCTGCTGCTTGCAAACAAAAAAAC
CACCGCTACCAGCGGTGGTTTGTTTGCCGGATCAAGAGCTACCAACTCTTTTTCCGAAGGTAACTGGCTT
CAGCAGAGCGCAGATACCAAATACTGTCCTTCTAGTGTAGCCGTAGTTAGGCCACCACTTCAAGAACTCT
GTAGCACCGCCTACATACCTCGCTCTGCTAATCCTGTTACCAGTGGCTGCTGCCAGTGGCGATAAGTCGT
GTCTTACCGGGTTGGACTCAAGACGATAGTTACCGGATAAGGCGCAGCGGTCGGGCTGAACGGGGGGTTC
GTGCACACAGCCCAGCTTGGAGCGAACGACCTACACCGAACTGAGATACCTACAGCGTGAGCTATGAGAA
AGCGCCACGCTTCCCGAAGGGAGAAAGGCGGACAGGTATCCGGTAAGCGGCAGGGTCGGAACAGGAGAGC
GCACGAGGGAGCTTCCAGGGGGAAACGCCTGGTATCTTTATAGTCCTGTCGGGTTTCGCCACCTCTGACT
TGAGCGTCGATTTTTGTGATGCTCGTCAGGGGGGCGGAGCCTATGGAAAAACGCCAGCAACGCGGCCTTT
TTACGGTTCCTGGCCTTTTGCTGGCCTTTTGCTCACATGTTCTTTCCTGCGTTATCCCCTGATTCTGTGG
ATAACCGTATTACCGCCTTTGAGTGAGCTGATACCGCTCGCCGCAGCCGAACGACCGAGCGCAGCGAGTC
AGTGAGCGAGGAAGCGGAAGAGCGCCTGATGCGGTATTTTCTCCTTACGCATCTGTGCGGTATTTCACAC
CGCATATGGTGCACTCTCAGTACAATCTGCTCTGATGCCGCATAGTTAAGCCAGTATACACTCCGCTATC
GCTACGTGACTGGGTCATGGCTGCGCCCCGACACCCGCCAACACCCGCTGACGCGCCCTGACGGGCTTGT
CTGCTCCCGGCATCCGCTTACAGACAAGCTGTGACCGTCTCCGGGAGCTGCATGTGTCAGAGGTTTTCAC
CGTCATCACCGAAACGCGCGAGGCAGCAAGGAGATGGCGCCCAACAGTCCCCCGGCCACGGGGCCTGCCA
CCATACCCACGCCGAAACAAGCGCTCATGAGCCCGAAGTGGCGAGCCCGATCTTCCCCATCGGTGATGTC
GGCGATATAGGCGCCAGCAACCGCACCTGTGGCGCCGGTGATGCCGGCCACGATGCGTCCGGCGTAGAGG
ATCTGCTCATGTTTGACAGCTTATC
Features (pLannotate 1.2.2; 18 found; start..end, strand, type, name):
     96..974     -  CDS            araC: L-arabinose regulatory protein; araC
   1001..1285    +  promoter       araBAD promoter: araBAD; promoter of the L-arabinose operon of E. coli; the araC regulatory gene is transcribed in the opposite direction (Guzman et al., 1995)
   1344..2051    +  CDS            mMaple3: mMaple3 is a photoconvertible green fluorescent protein published in 2014, derived from Clavularia sp..
   2055..2088    +  protein_bind   FRT (minimal): supports FLP-mediated excision but not integration (Turan and Bode, 2011) FLP recombinase from the Saccharomyces cerevisiae 2μ plasmid
   2148..2250    +  promoter       cat promoter: promoter of the E. coli cat gene encoding chloramphenicol acetyltransferase
   2251..2899    +  CDS            CmR (fragment): chloramphenicol acetyltransferase; cat; confers resistance to chloramphenicol
   2899..2932    +  protein_bind   FRT (minimal): supports FLP-mediated excision but not integration (Turan and Bode, 2011) FLP recombinase from the Saccharomyces cerevisiae 2μ plasmid
   3052..3166    +  ncRNA          5S rRNA: Accession: RF00001 - 5S ribosomal RNA
   3170..3256    +  terminator     rrnB T1 terminator: Escherichia coli rrnB; transcription terminator T1 from the E. coli rrnB gene
   3348..3375    +  terminator     rrnB T2 terminator: transcription terminator T2 from the E. coli rrnB gene
   3394..3485    +  promoter       AmpR promoter: bla
   3486..4346    +  CDS            AmpR: β-lactamase; bla; confers resistance to ampicillin, carbenicillin, and related antibiotics
   4388..4843    +  rep_origin     f1 ori (sequence partly withheld): f1 bacteriophage origin of replication; arrow indicates direction of (+) strand synthesis
   4954..5542    +  rep_origin     ori: high-copy-number ColE1/pMB1/pBR322/pUC origin of replication
   5728..5868    -  misc_feature   bom: basis of mobility region from pBR322
   5970..6010    -  CDS            rop (fragment): Rop protein, which maintains plasmids at low copy number; rop
   6009..6196    -  CDS            TcR (fragment): tetracycline efflux protein; tet; confers resistance to tetracycline
   6206..6       +  promoter       tet promoter (fragment) (across the origin): E. coli promoter for tetracycline efflux protein gene
