>Addgene plasmid #101148 | pmMaple3-CAM | addgene full sequence | sequence record 207262 | Addgene NGS Result
CTCCCGCCATTCAGAGAAGAAACCAATTGTCCATATTGCATCAGACATTGCCGTCACTGCGTCTTTTACT
GGCTCTTCTCGCTAACCAAACCGGTAACCCCGCTTATTAAAAGCATTCTGTAACAAAGCGGGACCAAAGC
CATGACAAAAACGCGTAACAAAAGTGTCTATAATCACGGCAGAAAAGTCCACATTGATTATTTGCACGGC
GTCACACTTTGCTATGCCATAGCATTTTTATCCATAAGATTAGCGGATCCTACCTGACGCTTTTTATCGC
AACTCTCTACTGTTTCTCCATACCCGTTTTTTTGGGCTAGCAGGAGGAATTCACCATGTCTGGTGGCGGC
GGTTCTAAAGTTAGCAAGGGCGAAGAAACCATCATGAGCGTGATCAAGCCGGACATGAAGATCAAGCTGC
GCATGGAGGGCAACGTGAACGGCCATGCCTTTGTGATCGAGGGCGAGGGCAGCGGTAAGCCGTTTGAGGG
CATCCAGACCATCGACCTGGAGGTTAAGGAAGGCGCACCGCTGCCGTTTGCCTACGACATCCTGACCACC
GCATTCCACTACGGCAACCGCGTGTTCACCAAGTACCCGCGCAAGATCCCGGACTACTTCAAGCAGAGCT
TCCCGGAGGGCTACAGTTGGGAACGCAGCATGACCTACGAGGACGGCGGTATCTGCAACGCCACCAACGA
CATCACCATGGAAGAAGATAGCTTCATCAACAAGATCCACTTCAAGGGCACAAACTTCCCGCCGAATGGT
CCGGTTATGCAGAAGCGCACCGTTGGCTGGGAGGTGAGCACCGAGAAGATGTATGTGCGCGACGGTGTGC
TGAAGGGCGACGTGAAGATGAAGCTGCTGCTGAAGGGTGGCAGCCACTACCGCTGCGACTTCCGCACCAC
CTACAAAGTTAAGCAAAAGGCAGTGAAGTTACCGAAGGCCCACTTCGTGGACCACCGCATCGAAATCCTG
AGCCACGACAAGGACTATAACAAAGTGAAGCTGTACGAGCACGCCGTGGCCCGTAACAGCACCGACAGCA
TGGATGAGCTGTACAAATAAGAAGTTCCTATTCTCTAGAAAGTATAGGAACTTCACTGGTGTCCCTGTTG
ATACCGGGAAGCCCTGGGCCAACTTTTGGCGAAAATGAGACGTTGATCGGCACGTAAGAGGTTCCAACTT
TCACCATAATGAAATAAGATCACTACCGGGCGTATTTTTTGAGTTATCGAGATTTTCAGGAGCTAAGGAA
GCTAAAATGGAGAAAAAGATCACTGGATATACCACCGTTGATATATCCCAATGGCATCGTAAAGAACATT
TTGAGGCATTTCAGTCAGTTGCTCAATGTACCTATAACCAGACCGTTCAGCTGGATATTACGGCCTTTTT
AAAGACCGTAAAGAAAAATAAGCACAAGTTTTATCCGGCCTTTATTCACATTCTTGCCCGCCTGATGAAT
GCTCATCCGGAATTCCGTATGGCAATGAAAGACGGTGAGCTGGTGATATGGGATAGTGTTCACCCTTGTT
ACACCGTTTTCCATGAGCAAACTGAAACGTTTTCATCGCTCTGGAGTGAATACCACGACGATTTCCGGCA
GTTTCTACACATATATTCGCAAGATGTGGCGTGTTACGGTGAAAACCTGGCCTATTTCCCTAAAGGGTTT
ATTGAGAATATGTTTTTCGTCTCAGCCAATCCCTGGGTGGGTTTCACCAGTTTTGATTTAAACGTGGCCA
ATATGGACAACTTCTTCGCCCCCGTTTTCACCATGGGCAAATATTATACGCAAGGCGACAAGGTGCTGAT
GCCGCTGGCGATTCAGGTTCATCATGCCGTTTGTGATGGCTTCCATGTCGGCAGAATGCTTAATGAATTA
CAACAGTACTGCGATGAGTGGCAGGAAGTTCCTATTCTCTAGAAAGTATAGGAACTTCGAAGCAGCTCCA
GCCTACAATTTAATAAGAAAGCTTGGCTGTTTTGGCGGATGAGAGAAGATTTTCAGCCTGATACAGATTA
AATCAGAACGCAGAAGCGGTCTGATAAAACAGAATTTGCCTGGCGGCAGTAGCGCGGTGGTCCCACCTGA
CCCCATGCCGAACTCAGAAGTGAAACGCCGTAGCGCCGATGGTAGTGTGGGGTCTCCCCATGCGAGAGTA
GGGAACTGCCAGGCATCAAATAAAACGAAAGGCTCAGTCGAAAGACTGGGCCTTTCGTTTTATCTGTTGT
TTGTCGGTGAACGCTCTCCTGAGTAGGACAAATCCGCCGGGAGCGGATTTGAACGTTGCGAAGCAACGGC
CCGGAGGGTGGCGGGCAGGACGCCCGCCATAAACTGCCAGGCATCAAATTAAGCAGAAGGCCATCCTGAC
GGATGGCCTTTTTGCGTTTCTACAAACTCTTTTGTTTATTTTTCTAAATACATTCAAATATGTATCCGCT
CATGAGACAATAACCCTGATAAATGCTTCAATAATATTGAAAAAGGAAGAGTATGAGTATTCAACATTTC
CGTGTCGCCCTTATTCCCTTTTTTGCGGCATTTTGCCTTCCTGTTTTTGCTCACCCAGAAACGCTGGTGA
AAGTAAAAGATGCTGAAGATCAGTTGGGTGCACGAGTGGGTTACATCGAACTGGATCTCAACAGCGGTAA
GATCCTTGAGAGTTTTCGCCCCGAAGAACGTTTTCCAATGATGAGCACTTTTAAAGTTCTGCTATGTGGC
GCGGTATTATCCCGTGTTGACGCCGGGCAAGAGCAACTCGGTCGCCGCATACACTATTCTCAGAATGACT
TGGTTGAGTACTCACCAGTCACAGAAAAGCATCTTACGGATGGCATGACAGTAAGAGAATTATGCAGTGC
TGCCATAACCATGAGTGATAACACTGCGGCCAACTTACTTCTGACAACGATCGGAGGACCGAAGGAGCTA
ACCGCTTTTTTGCACAACATGGGGGATCATGTAACTCGCCTTGATCGTTGGGAACCGGAGCTGAATGAAG
CCATACCAAACGACGAGCGTGACACCACGATGCCTGCAGCAATGGCAACAACGTTGCGCAAACTATTAAC
TGGCGAACTACTTACTCTAGCTTCCCGGCAACAATTAATAGACTGGATGGAGGCGGATAAAGTTGCAGGA
CCACTTCTGCGCTCGGCCCTTCCGGCTGGCTGGTTTATTGCTGATAAATCTGGAGCCGGTGAGCGTGGGT
CTCGCGGTATCATTGCAGCACTGGGGCCAGATGGTAAGCCCTCCCGTATCGTAGTTATCTACACGACGGG
GAGTCAGGCAACTATGGATGAACGAAATAGACAGATCGCTGAGATAGGTGCCTCACTGATTAAGCATTGG
TAACTGTCAGACCAAGTTTACTCATATATACTTTAGATTGATT
[125 nt withheld, positions 3404-3528]
C
[141 nt withheld, positions 3530-3670]
CCTTTGACGTTGGAGTCCACGTTCTTT
[37 nt withheld, positions 3698-3734]
ACCCTATCTCGGGCTATTCTTTTGATTTATAAGGGATTTTGCCGATTTCGGCCTATTGGTTAAAAAATGA
GCTGATTTAACAAAAATTTAACGCGAATTTTAACAAAATATTAACGTTTACAATTTAAAAGGATCTAGGT
GAAGATCCTTTTTGATAATCTCATGACCAAAATCCCTTAACGTGAGTTTTCGTTCCACTGAGCGTCAGAC
CCCGTAGAAAAGATCAAAGGATCTTCTTGAGATCCTTTTTTTCTGCGCGTAATCTGCTGCTTGCAAACAA
AAAAACCACCGCTACCAGCGGTGGTTTGTTTGCCGGATCAAGAGCTACCAACTCTTTTTCCGAAGGTAAC
TGGCTTCAGCAGAGCGCAGATACCAAATACTGTCCTTCTAGTGTAGCCGTAGTTAGGCCACCACTTCAAG
AACTCTGTAGCACCGCCTACATACCTCGCTCTGCTAATCCTGTTACCAGTGGCTGCTGCCAGTGGCGATA
AGTCGTGTCTTACCGGGTTGGACTCAAGACGATAGTTACCGGATAAGGCGCAGCGGTCGGGCTGAACGGG
GGGTTCGTGCACACAGCCCAGCTTGGAGCGAACGACCTACACCGAACTGAGATACCTACAGCGTGAGCTA
TGAGAAAGCGCCACGCTTCCCGAAGGGAGAAAGGCGGACAGGTATCCGGTAAGCGGCAGGGTCGGAACAG
GAGAGCGCACGAGGGAGCTTCCAGGGGGAAACGCCTGGTATCTTTATAGTCCTGTCGGGTTTCGCCACCT
CTGACTTGAGCGTCGATTTTTGTGATGCTCGTCAGGGGGGCGGAGCCTATGGAAAAACGCCAGCAACGCG
GCCTTTTTACGGTTCCTGGCCTTTTGCTGGCCTTTTGCTCACATGTTCTTTCCTGCGTTATCCCCTGATT
CTGTGGATAACCGTATTACCGCCTTTGAGTGAGCTGATACCGCTCGCCGCAGCCGAACGACCGAGCGCAG
CGAGTCAGTGAGCGAGGAAGCGGAAGAGCGCCTGATGCGGTATTTTCTCCTTACGCATCTGTGCGGTATT
TCACACCGCATATGGTGCACTCTCAGTACAATCTGCTCTGATGCCGCATAGTTAAGCCAGTATACACTCC
GCTATCGCTACGTGACTGGGTCATGGCTGCGCCCCGACACCCGCCAACACCCGCTGACGCGCCCTGACGG
GCTTGTCTGCTCCCGGCATCCGCTTACAGACAAGCTGTGACCGTCTCCGGGAGCTGCATGTGTCAGAGGT
TTTCACCGTCATCACCGAAACGCGCGAGGCAGAAGGAGATGGCGCCCAACAGTCCCCCGGCCACGGGGCC
TGCCACCATACCCACGCCGAAACAAGCGCTCATGAGCCCGAAGTGGCGAGCCCGATCTTCCCCATCGGTG
ATGTCGGCGATATAGGCGCCAGCAACCGCACCTGTGGCGCCGGTGATGCCGGCCACGATGCGTCCGGCGT
AGAGGATCTGCTCATGTTTGACAGCTTATCATCGATGCATAATGTGCCTGTCAAATGGACGAAGCAGGGA
TTCTGCAAACCCTATGCTACTCCGTCAAGCCGTCAATTGTCTGATTCGTTACCAATTATGACAACTTGAC
GGCTACATCATTCACTTTTTCTTCACAACCGGCACGGAACTCGCTCGGGCTGGCCCCGGTGCATTTTTTA
AATACCCGCGAGAAATAGAGTTGATCGTCAAAACCAACATTGCGACCGACGGTGGCGATAGGCATCCGGG
TGGTGCTCAAAAGCAGCTTCGCCTGGCTGATACGTTGGTCCTCGCGCCAGCTTAAGACGCTAATCCCTAA
CTGCTGGCGGAAAAGATGTGACAGACGCGACGGCGACAAGCAAACATGCTGTGCGACGCTGGCGATATCA
AAATTGCTGTCTGCCAGGTGATCGCTGATGTACTGACAAGCCTCGCGTACCCGATTATCCATCGGTGGAT
GGAGCGACTCGTTAATCGCTTCCATGCGCCGCAGTAACAATTGCTCAAGCAGATTTATCGCCAGCAGCTC
CGAATAGCGCCCTTCCCCTTGCCCGGCGTTAATGATTTGCCCAAACAGGTCGCTGAAATGCGGCTGGTGC
GCTTCATCCGGGCGAAAGAACCCCGTATTGGCAAATATTGACGGCCAGTTAAGCCATTCATGCCAGTAGG
CGCGCGGACGAAAGTAAACCCACTGGTGATACCATTCGCGAGCCTCCGGATGACGACCGTAGTGATGAAT
CTCTCCTGGCGGGAACAGCAAAATATCACCCGGTCGGCAAACAAATTCTCGTCCCTGATTTTTCACCACC
CCCTGACCGCGAATGGTGAGATTGAGAATATAACCTTTCATTCCCAGCGGTCGGTCGATAAAAAAATCGA
GATAACCGTTGGCCTCAATCGGCGTTAAACCCGCCACCAGATGGGCATTAAACGAGTATCCCGGCAGCAG
GGGATCATTTTGCGCTTCAGCCATACTTTTCATA
Features (pLannotate 1.2.2; 18 found; start..end, strand, type, name):
     17..301     +  promoter       araBAD promoter: araBAD; promoter of the L-arabinose operon of E. coli; the araC regulatory gene is transcribed in the opposite direction (Guzman et al., 1995)
    360..1067    +  CDS            mMaple3: mMaple3 is a photoconvertible green fluorescent protein published in 2014, derived from Clavularia sp..
   1071..1104    +  protein_bind   FRT (minimal): supports FLP-mediated excision but not integration (Turan and Bode, 2011) FLP recombinase from the Saccharomyces cerevisiae 2μ plasmid
   1164..1266    +  promoter       cat promoter: promoter of the E. coli cat gene encoding chloramphenicol acetyltransferase
   1267..1915    +  CDS            CmR (fragment): chloramphenicol acetyltransferase; cat; confers resistance to chloramphenicol
   1915..1948    +  protein_bind   FRT (minimal): supports FLP-mediated excision but not integration (Turan and Bode, 2011) FLP recombinase from the Saccharomyces cerevisiae 2μ plasmid
   2068..2183    +  ncRNA          5S rRNA: Accession: RF00001 - 5S ribosomal RNA
   2187..2273    +  terminator     rrnB T1 terminator: Escherichia coli rrnB; transcription terminator T1 from the E. coli rrnB gene
   2365..2392    +  terminator     rrnB T2 terminator: transcription terminator T2 from the E. coli rrnB gene
   2411..2502    +  promoter       AmpR promoter: bla
   2503..3363    +  CDS            AmpR: β-lactamase; bla; confers resistance to ampicillin, carbenicillin, and related antibiotics
   3405..3785    +  rep_origin     M13 ori (sequence partly withheld): M13 bacteriophage origin of replication; arrow indicates direction of (+) strand synthesis
   3971..4559    +  rep_origin     ori: high-copy-number ColE1/pMB1/pBR322/pUC origin of replication
   4745..4885    -  misc_feature   bom: basis of mobility region from pBR322
   4987..5026    -  CDS            rop (fragment): Rop protein, which maintains plasmids at low copy number; rop
   5027..5212    -  CDS            TcR (fragment): tetracycline efflux protein; tet; confers resistance to tetracycline
   5222..5240    +  promoter       tet promoter (fragment): E. coli promoter for tetracycline efflux protein gene
   5330..6208    -  CDS            araC: L-arabinose regulatory protein; araC
