[The description below was written by a language model from this plasmid's Addgene catalogue record and pLannotate feature annotations shown in this document.]
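Description:
pmMaple3-CAM is a 6.2 kb bacterial expression plasmid built on the pBAD18 backbone, carrying an E. coli codon-optimized, synthetic coding sequence for mMaple3, a photoconvertible green fluorescent protein of Clavularia origin developed for single-molecule-based superresolution imaging. The mMaple3 open reading frame sits directly downstream of the arabinose-inducible araBAD promoter. The divergently transcribed araC regulator on the same plasmid keeps expression repressed until L-arabinose is added and allows the level to be tuned. The rrnB T1 and T2 terminators, with an adjacent 5S rRNA segment, lie downstream of the cassette.

Immediately after mMaple3 is a chloramphenicol acetyltransferase gene driven by its own cat promoter and flanked by two minimal FRT sites in the same orientation. The annotation tool labels this gene a fragment, although chloramphenicol is the listed selection. FRT sites of this type support FLP-mediated excision, so the marker could be removed after use. This layout resembles templates used to amplify a tag-plus-marker cassette for chromosomal fusions, but the record does not state that purpose.

The backbone also retains an intact β-lactamase gene (ampicillin resistance), a ColE1/pMB1-type origin with the pBR322 bom region, a filamentous phage (f1/M13) origin, and non-functional remnants of rop, the tetracycline resistance gene and its promoter. Copy number is recorded as unknown. The depositor and sequencing-derived records are the same length and show the same feature set, differing only in their starting coordinate. The insert was assembled by Gibson cloning. The stated use is as a source of mMaple3 for superresolution imaging.
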