Addgene plasmid #101148: pmMaple3-CAM
Purpose: Fluorescent protein for superresolution imaging
Depositing lab: Xiaowei Zhuang. Depositing organization: Harvard University. Publication: Characterization and development of photoactivatable fluorescent proteins for single-molecule-based superresolution imaging. Wang S, Moffitt JR, Dempsey GT, Xie XS, Zhuang X. Proc Natl Acad Sci U S A. 2014 Jun 10;111(23):8452-7. doi: 10.1073/pnas.1406593111. Epub 2014 May 27. PubMed 24912163.
Backbone
  Vector backbone: pBAD18
  Vector type: Bacterial Expression
Growth in bacteria
  Bacterial resistance: Chloramphenicol, 25 μg/mL
  Growth temperature: 37°C
  Growth strain: DH5alpha
  Copy number: Unknown
Gene/Insert
  Gene/Insert name: E. coli codon optimized mMaple3
  Species: Synthetic
  Promoter: pBAD
  Cloning method: Gibson Cloning
  Sequencing primers: 5′ GTAACAAAGCGGGACCAAAGC; 3′ TGAACGGTCTGGTTATAGGTAC
Terms and licenses: Academic/Nonprofit Terms; Industry Terms: Not Available to Industry
How to cite: pmMaple3-CAM was a gift from Xiaowei Zhuang (Addgene plasmid # 101148 ; http://n2t.net/addgene:101148 ; RRID:Addgene_101148)
